>Addgene plasmid #139028 | pXF121 | addgene full sequence | sequence record 273929 | Addgene NGS Result
AGCGCCCAATACGCAAACCGCCTCTCCCCGCGCGTTGGCCGATTCATTAATGCAGCTGGCACGACAGGTT
TCCCGACTGGAAAGCGGGCAGTGAGCGCAACGCAATTAATGTGAGTTAGCTCACTCATTAGGCACCCCAG
GCTTTACACTTTATGCTTCCGGCTCGTATGTTGTGTGGAATTGTGAGCGGATAACAATTTCACACAGGAA
ACAGCTATGACCATGATTACGCCAAGCTATTTAGGTGACACTATAGAATACTCAAGCTATGCATCAAGCT
TGGTACCGAGCTCGGATCCACTAGTAACGGCCGCCAGTGTGCTGGAATTCGCCCTTGCAGCTCTTCGCAT
TCTCTGTCTGAAACATTCAATTGATTATCGATAAAATTAATTAAGAGAGAATACAATGAGAAAACGGAAA
ATCGAGCAGGATTTTGGGGAAAGTCGGGGAATTTTTGCTATTTAAGCTTTCTTTAACAAAGAAACTGCAT
TTTTCCATGAGATTACCATGAAATTTGCGTTAAATGGGTGAATTTATAACATTTACGGCTAGAAATTAAT
TTTAAAAAAGAGAATAAACGAAAAATTATTCGAGAAAACGTCTTTGAAGCAGAAATGAAATGAAAAAACA
ACCGCCAGCGCTGACAAAAATGATCAAACAAACGGAGTACGGTATACGCGGTAAGACCCAAATGAATTTT
AATTCGGTGCGCCTTTAAAAAATGTATTTTTTTAATTTCTTTATCCGTGGGCCCAAATGTATTTTTTTCT
TGTGGTTTGATGTAAAAATTGGGTTATATTATTTGTTTTATGGTTTAATTTTTTAAAAACTGATATCCAC
GAAGAGCTGCAAGGGCGAATTCTGCAGATATCCATCACACTGGCGGCCGCTCGAGCATGCATCTAGAGGG
CCCAATTCGCCCTATAGTGAGTCGTATTACAATTCACTGGCCGTCGTTTTACAACGTCGTGACTGGGAAA
ACCCTGGCGTTACCCAACTTAATCGCCTTGCAGCACATCCCCCTTTCGCCAGCTGGCGTAATAGCGAAGA
GGCCCGCACCGATCGCCCTTCCCAACAGTTGCGCAGCCTATACGTACGGCAGTTTAAGGTTTACACCTAT
AAAAGAGAGAGCCGTTATCGTCTGTTTGTGGATGTACAGAGTGATATTATTGACACGCCGGGGCGACGGA
TGGTGATCCCCCTGGCCAGTGCACGTCTGCTGTCAGATAAAGTCTCCCGTGAACTTTACCCGGTGGTGCA
TATCGGGGATGAAAGCTGGCGCATGATGACCACCGATATGGCCAGTGTGCCGGTCTCCGTTATCGGGGAA
GAAGTGGCTGATCTCAGCCACCGCGAAAATGACATCAAAAACGCCATTAACCTGATGTTCTGGGGAATAT
AAATGTCAGGCATGAGATTATCAAAAAGGATCTTCACCTAGATCCTTTTCACGTAGAAAGCCAGTCCGCA
GAAACGGTGCTGACCCCGGATGAATGTCAGCTACTGGGCTATCTGGACAAGGGAAAACGCAAGCGCAAAG
AGAAAGCAGGTAGCTTGCAGTGGGCTTACATGGCGATAGCTAGACTGGGCGGTTTTATGGACAGCAAGCG
AACCGGAATTGCCAGCTGGGGCGCCCTCTGGTAAGGTTGGGAAGCCCTGCAAAGTAAACTGGATGGCTTT
CTTGCCGCCAAGGATCTGATGGCGCAGGGGATCAAGCTCTGATCAAGAGACAGGATGAGGATCGTTTCGC
ATGATTGAACAAGATGGATTGCACGCAGGTTCTCCGGCCGCTTGGGTGGAGAGGCTATTCGGCTATGACT
GGGCACAACAGACAATCGGCTGCTCTGATGCCGCCGTGTTCCGGCTGTCAGCGCAGGGGCGCCCGGTTCT
TTTTGTCAAGACCGACCTGTCCGGTGCCCTGAATGAACTGCAAGACGAGGCAGCGCGGCTATCGTGGCTG
GCCACGACGGGCGTTCCTTGCGCAGCTGTGCTCGACGTTGTCACTGAAGCGGGAAGGGACTGGCTGCTAT
TGGGCGAAGTGCCGGGGCAGGATCTCCTGTCATCTCACCTTGCTCCTGCCGAGAAAGTATCCATCATGGC
TGATGCAATGCGGCGGCTGCATACGCTTGATCCGGCTACCTGCCCATTCGACCACCAAGCGAAACATCGC
ATCGAGCGAGCACGTACTCGGATGGAAGCCGGTCTTGTCGATCAGGATGATCTGGACGAAGAGCATCAGG
GGCTCGCGCCAGCCGAACTGTTCGCCAGGCTCAAGGCGAGCATGCCCGACGGCGAGGATCTCGTCGTGAC
CCATGGCGATGCCTGCTTGCCGAATATCATGGTGGAAAATGGCCGCTTTTCTGGATTCATCGACTGTGGC
CGGCTGGGTGTGGCGGACCGCTATCAGGACATAGCGTTGGCTACCCGTGATATTGCTGAAGAGCTTGGCG
GCGAATGGGCTGACCGCTTCCTCGTGCTTTACGGTATCGCCGCTCCCGATTCGCAGCGCATCGCCTTCTA
TCGCCTTCTTGACGAGTTCTTCTGAATTATTAACGCTTACAATTTCCTGATGCGGTATTTTCTCCTTACG
CATCTGTGCGGTATTTCACACCGCATCAGGTGGCACTTTTCGGGGAAATGTGCGCGGAACCCCTATTTGT
TTATTTTTCTAAATACATTCAAATATGTATCCGCTCATGAGACAATAACCCTGATAAATGCTTCAATAAT
AGCACGTGAGGAGGGCCACCATGGCCAAGTTGACCAGTGCCGTTCCGGTGCTCACCGCGCGCGACGTCGC
CGGAGCGGTCGAGTTCTGGACCGACCGGCTCGGGTTCTCCCGGGACTTCGTGGAGGACGACTTCGCCGGT
GTGGTCCGGGACGACGTGACCCTGTTCATCAGCGCGGTCCAGGACCAGGTGGTGCCGGACAACACCCTGG
CCTGGGTGTGGGTGCGCGGCCTGGACGAGCTGTACGCCGAGTGGTCGGAGGTCGTGTCCACGAACTTCCG
GGACGCCTCCGGGCCGGCCATGACCGAGATCGGCGAGCAGCCGTGGGGGCGGGAGTTCGCCCTGCGCGAC
CCGGCCGGCAACTGCGTGCACTTCGTGGCCGAGGAGCAGGACTGACACGTGCTAAAACTTCATTTTTAAT
TTAAAAGGATCTAGGTGAAGATCCTTTTTGATAATCTCATGACCAAAATCCCTTAACGTGAGTTTTCGTT
CCACTGAGCGTCAGACCCCGTAGAAAAGATCAAAGGATCTTCTTGAGATCCTTTTTTTCTGCGCGTAATC
TGCTGCTTGCAAACAAAAAAACCACCGCTACCAGCGGTGGTTTGTTTGCCGGATCAAGAGCTACCAACTC
TTTTTCCGAAGGTAACTGGCTTCAGCAGAGCGCAGATACCAAATACTGTTCTTCTAGTGTAGCCGTAGTT
AGGCCACCACTTCAAGAACTCTGTAGCACCGCCTACATACCTCGCTCTGCTAATCCTGTTACCAGTGGCT
GCTGCCAGTGGCGATAAGTCGTGTCTTACCGGGTTGGACTCAAGACGATAGTTACCGGATAAGGCGCAGC
GGTCGGGCTGAACGGGGGGTTCGTGCACACAGCCCAGCTTGGAGCGAACGACCTACACCGAACTGAGATA
CCTACAGCGTGAGCTATGAGAAAGCGCCACGCTTCCCGAAGGGAGAAAGGCGGACAGGTATCCGGTAAGC
GGCAGGGTCGGAACAGGAGAGCGCACGAGGGAGCTTCCAGGGGGAAACGCCTGGTATCTTTATAGTCCTG
TCGGGTTTCGCCACCTCTGACTTGAGCGTCGATTTTTGTGATGCTCGTCAGGGGGGCGGAGCCTATGGAA
AAACGCCAGCAACGCGGCCTTTTTACGGTTCCTGGCCTTTTGCTGGCCTTTTGCTCACATGTTCTTTCCT
GCGTTATCCCCTGATTCTGTGGATAACCGTATTACCGCCTTTGAGTGAGCTGATACCGCTCGCCGCAGCC
GAACGACCGAGCGCAGCGAGTCAGTGAGCGAGGAAGCGGAAG
Features (pLannotate 1.2.2; 14 found; start..end, strand, type, name):
      2..94      +  CDS            lacI (fragment): lac repressor; lacI; The lac repressor binds to the lac operator to inhibit transcription in E. coli. This inhibition can be relieved by adding lactose or isopropyl-β-D-thiogalactopyranoside (IPTG).
    107..128     +  protein_bind   CAP binding site: CAP binding activates transcription in the presence of cAMP. E. coli catabolite activator protein
    143..173     +  promoter       lac promoter: promoter for the E. coli lac operon
    181..197     +  protein_bind   lac operator: The lac repressor binds to the lac operator to inhibit transcription in E. coli. This inhibition can be relieved by adding lactose or isopropyl-β-D-thiogalactopyranoside (IPTG). lac repressor encoded by lacI
    239..257     +  promoter       SP6 promoter: promoter for bacteriophage SP6 RNA polymerase
    921..939     -  promoter       T7 promoter: promoter for bacteriophage T7 RNA polymerase
    942..1089    +  CDS            lacZα (fragment): LacZα fragment of β-galactosidase; lacZ fragment
   1099..1402    +  CDS            ccdB (fragment): CcdB, a bacterial toxin that poisons DNA gyrase; ccdB; Plasmids containing the ccdB gene cannot be propagated in standard E. coli strains.
   1450..1719    +  CDS            tnpA (fragment): TN5P_ECOLX - Also known as tnp. Experimental evidence at protein level: Swiss-Prot protein existence level 1. Mediates transposition of transposon Tn5 by a 'cut and paste' mechanism. First, the monomeric transposase binds the 19 bp inverted DNA repeats flanking the transposon. Then, dimerization of the DNA- bound transposase creates a synaptic DNA complex. After nicking of the first DNA strand, excision of the transposon proceeds through a series of intermediates. The transposase then mediates the insertion of the transposon at a new site by strand transfer. The activity of the wild- type tran
   1751..2545    +  CDS            NeoR/KanR: aminoglycoside phosphotransferase from Tn5; aph(3')-II (or nptII); confers resistance to neomycin, kanamycin, and G418 (Geneticin®)
   2566..2616    -  misc_feature   bom (fragment): basis of mobility region from pBR322
   2643..2731    +  promoter       AmpR promoter (fragment): bla
   2751..3125    +  CDS            BleoR: antibiotic-binding protein; Sh ble from Streptoalloteichus hindustanus; confers resistance to bleomycin, phleomycin, and Zeocin™
   3263..3851    +  rep_origin     ori: high-copy-number ColE1/pMB1/pBR322/pUC origin of replication
