[The description below was written by a language model from this plasmid's Addgene catalogue record and pLannotate feature annotations shown in this document.]
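Description:
pXF121 is a donor plasmid from a SapTrap modular cloning toolkit for building Caenorhabditis elegans MosSCI transgene vectors. It supplies the part for cassette position 1 in either the 4-cassette or the 5-cassette version of the assembly scheme. It was made by TOPO-cloning a short form of the C. elegans mex-5 promoter into the Zero Blunt TOPO backbone. Although it is catalogued as a worm expression vector, the plasmid itself carries only the promoter module. A complete transgene is produced when this fragment is combined with the other cassettes in a MosSCI destination vector, which is then used for Mos1-mediated single-copy insertion into the worm genome. mex-5 regulatory sequences are commonly used to drive germline expression, though the record does not spell out the intended expression pattern.

The 4,032 nt sequence record is annotated almost entirely with backbone elements. These include a high-copy ColE1/pUC-type origin, the Tn5-derived NeoR/KanR gene that provides the kanamycin selection listed for propagation in E. coli, and a BleoR (Sh ble) cassette that confers Zeocin resistance. The cloning site lies within a lac promoter/operator-driven lacZα–ccdB fusion, which is the positive-selection device of this backbone: an insert disrupts expression of the gyrase toxin CcdB, so recombinant clones survive. SP6 and T7 promoters flank the site. The region of roughly 660 bp between them has no annotated feature and presumably holds the mex-5 promoter fragment. The SapI sites and overhangs expected for SapTrap assembly are not annotated either, so the record does not show their arrangement.
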