Addgene plasmid #139028: pXF121
Purpose: MosSCI SapTrap assembly: Cassette 1 for 4- or 5-cassette system
Depositing lab: Erik Griffin. Depositing organization: Dartmouth College and Medical School. Publication: SapTrap Assembly of Caenorhabditis elegans MosSCI Transgene Vectors. Fan X, Henau S, Feinstein J, Miller SI, Han B, Frokjaer-Jensen C, Griffin EE. G3 (Bethesda). 2019 Dec 17. pii: g3.119.400822. doi: 10.1534/g3.119.400822. PubMed 31848219.
Backbone
  Vector backbone: Zero blunt TOPO
  Backbone manufacturer: Thermo Fisher Scientific
  Backbone size w/o insert (bp): 3519
  Vector type: Worm Expression
Growth in bacteria
  Bacterial resistance: Kanamycin, 50 μg/mL
  Growth temperature: 37°C
  Growth strain: DH5alpha
  Copy number: High Copy
Gene/Insert
  Gene/Insert name: short mex-5 promoter
  Species: C. elegans (nematode)
  Entrez Gene: mex-5 (a.k.a. CELE_W02A2.7)
  Cloning method: TOPO Cloning
Terms and licenses: Academic/Nonprofit Terms; Industry Terms: Not Available to Industry
How to cite: pXF121 was a gift from Erik Griffin (Addgene plasmid # 139028 ; http://n2t.net/addgene:139028 ; RRID:Addgene_139028)
