>Addgene plasmid #139028 | pXF121 | depositor partial sequence | sequence record 268983 | mex-5 promoter with 2 SapI sites
GCAGCTCTTCGTGGATATCAGTTTTTAAAAAATTAAACCATAAAACAAATAATATAACCCAATTTTTACA
TCAAACCACAAGAAAAAAATACATTTGGGCCCACGGATAAAGAAATTAAAAAAATACATTTTTTAAAGGC
GCACCGAATTAAAATTCATTTGGGTCTTACCGCGTATACCGTACTCCGTTTGTTTGATCATTTTTGTCAG
CGCTGGCGGTTGTTTTTTCATTTCATTTCTGCTTCAAAGACGTTTTCTCGAATAATTTTTCGTTTATTCT
CTTTTTTAAAATTAATTTCTAGCCGTAAATGTTATAAATTCACCCATTTAACGCAAATTTCATGGTAATC
TCATGGAAAAATGCAGTTTCTTTGTTAAAGAAAGCTTAAATAGCAAAAATTCCCCGACTTTCCCCAAAAT
CCTGCTCGATTTTCCGTTTTCTCATTGTATTCTCTCTTAATTAATTTTATCGATAATCAATTGAATGTTT
CAGACAGAGAATGCGAAGAGCTGC
